>Addgene plasmid #208277 | Fus-BcLOV-mCh | addgene full sequence | sequence record 415156 | Addgene NGS Result
CGCCTCTGCCTCTGAGCTATTCCAGAAGTAGTGAGGAGGCTTTTTTGGAGGCCTAGGCTTTTGCAAAAAG
CTCCCGGGAGCTTGTATATCCATTTTCGGATCTGATCAAGAGACAGGATGAGGATCGTTTCGCATGATTG
AACAAGATGGATTGCACGCAGGTTCTCCGGCCGCTTGGGTGGAGAGGCTATTCGGCTATGACTGGGCACA
ACAGACAATCGGCTGCTCTGATGCCGCCGTGTTCCGGCTGTCAGCGCAGGGGCGCCCGGTTCTTTTTGTC
AAGACCGACCTGTCCGGTGCCCTGAATGAACTGCAGGACGAGGCAGCGCGGCTATCGTGGCTGGCCACGA
CGGGCGTTCCTTGCGCAGCTGTGCTCGACGTTGTCACTGAAGCGGGAAGGGACTGGCTGCTATTGGGCGA
AGTGCCGGGGCAGGATCTCCTGTCATCTCACCTTGCTCCTGCCGAGAAAGTATCCATCATGGCTGATGCA
ATGCGGCGGCTGCATACGCTTGATCCGGCTACCTGCCCATTCGACCACCAAGCGAAACATCGCATCGAGC
GAGCACGTACTCGGATGGAAGCCGGTCTTGTCGATCAGGATGATCTGGACGAAGAGCATCAGGGGCTCGC
GCCAGCCGAACTGTTCGCCAGGCTCAAGGCGCGCATGCCCGACGGCGAGGATCTCGTCGTGACCCATGGC
GATGCCTGCTTGCCGAATATCATGGTGGAAAATGGCCGCTTTTCTGGATTCATCGACTGTGGCCGGCTGG
GTGTGGCGGACCGCTATCAGGACATAGCGTTGGCTACCCGTGATATTGCTGAAGAGCTTGGCGGCGAATG
GGCTGACCGCTTCCTCGTGCTTTACGGTATCGCCGCTCCCGATTCGCAGCGCATCGCCTTCTATCGCCTT
CTTGACGAGTTCTTCTGAGCGGGACTCTGGGGTTCGAAATGACCGACCAAGCGACGCCCAACCTGCCATC
ACGAGATTTCGATTCCACCGCCGCCTTCTATGAAAGGTTGGGCTTCGGAATCGTTTTCCGGGACGCCGGC
TGGATGATCCTCCAGCGCGGGGATCTCATGCTGGAGTTCTTCGCCCACCCCAACTTGTTTATTGCAGCTT
ATAATGGTTACAAATAAAGCAATAGCATCACAAATTTCACAAATAAAGCATTTTTTTCACTGCATTCTAG
TTGTGGTTTGTCCAAACTCATCAATGTATCTTATCATGTCTGTATACCGTCGACCTCTAGCTAGAGCTTG
GCGTAATCATGGTCATAGCTGTTTCCTGTGTGAAATTGTTATCCGCTCACAATTCCACACAACATACGAG
CCGGAAGCATAAAGTGTAAAGCCTGGGGTGCCTAATGAGTGAGCTAACTCACATTAATTGCGTTGCGCTC
ACTGCCCGCTTTCCAGTCGGGAAACCTGTCGTGCCAGCTGCATTAATGAATCGGCCAACGCGCGGGGAGA
GGCGGTTTGCGTATTGGGCGCTCTTCCGCTTCCTCGCTCACTGACTCGCTGCGCTCGGTCGTTCGGCTGC
GGCGAGCGGTATCAGCTCACTCAAAGGCGGTAATACGGTTATCCACAGAATCAGGGGATAACGCAGGAAA
GAACATGTGAGCAAAAGGCCAGCAAAAGGCCAGGAACCGTAAAAAGGCCGCGTTGCTGGCGTTTTTCCAT
AGGCTCCGCCCCCCTGACGAGCATCACAAAAATCGACGCTCAAGTCAGAGGTGGCGAAACCCGACAGGAC
TATAAAGATACCAGGCGTTTCCCCCTGGAAGCTCCCTCGTGCGCTCTCCTGTTCCGACCCTGCCGCTTAC
CGGATACCTGTCCGCCTTTCTCCCTTCGGGAAGCGTGGCGCTTTCTCATAGCTCACGCTGTAGGTATCTC
AGTTCGGTGTAGGTCGTTCGCTCCAAGCTGGGCTGTGTGCACGAACCCCCCGTTCAGCCCGACCGCTGCG
CCTTATCCGGTAACTATCGTCTTGAGTCCAACCCGGTAAGACACGACTTATCGCCACTGGCAGCAGCCAC
TGGTAACAGGATTAGCAGAGCGAGGTATGTAGGCGGTGCTACAGAGTTCTTGAAGTGGTGGCCTAACTAC
GGCTACACTAGAAGAACAGTATTTGGTATCTGCGCTCTGCTGAAGCCAGTTACCTTCGGAAAAAGAGTTG
GTAGCTCTTGATCCGGCAAACAAACCACCGCTGGTAGCGGTGGTTTTTTTGTTTGCAAGCAGCAGATTAC
GCGCAGAAAAAAAGGATCTCAAGAAGATCCTTTGATCTTTTCTACGGGGTCTGACGCTCAGTGGAACGAA
AACTCACGTTAAGGGATTTTGGTCATGAGATTATCAAAAAGGATCTTCACCTAGATCCTTTTAAATTAAA
AATGAAGTTTTAAATCAATCTAAAGTATATATGAGTAAACTTGGTCTGACAGTTACCAATGCTTAATCAG
TGAGGCACCTATCTCAGCGATCTGTCTATTTCGTTCATCCATAGTTGCCTGACTCCCCGTCGTGTAGATA
ACTACGATACGGGAGGGCTTACCATCTGGCCCCAGTGCTGCAATGATACCGCGAGACCCACGCTCACCGG
CTCCAGATTTATCAGCAATAAACCAGCCAGCCGGAAGGGCCGAGCGCAGAAGTGGTCCTGCAACTTTATC
CGCCTCCATCCAGTCTATTAATTGTTGCCGGGAAGCTAGAGTAAGTAGTTCGCCAGTTAATAGTTTGCGC
AACGTTGTTGCCATTGCTACAGGCATCGTGGTGTCACGCTCGTCGTTTGGTATGGCTTCATTCAGCTCCG
GTTCCCAACGATCAAGGCGAGTTACATGATCCCCCATGTTGTGCAAAAAAGCGGTTAGCTCCTTCGGTCC
TCCGATCGTTGTCAGAAGTAAGTTGGCCGCAGTGTTATCACTCATGGTTATGGCAGCACTGCATAATTCT
CTTACTGTCATGCCATCCGTAAGATGCTTTTCTGTGACTGGTGAGTACTCAACCAAGTCATTCTGAGAAT
AGTGTATGCGGCGACCGAGTTGCTCTTGCCCGGCGTCAATACGGGATAATACCGCGCCACATAGCAGAAC
TTTAAAAGTGCTCATCATTGGAAAACGTTCTTCGGGGCGAAAACTCTCAAGGATCTTACCGCTGTTGAGA
TCCAGTTCGATGTAACCCACTCGTGCACCCAACTGATCTTCAGCATCTTTTACTTTCACCAGCGTTTCTG
GGTGAGCAAAAACAGGAAGGCAAAATGCCGCAAAAAAGGGAATAAGGGCGACATGGAAATGTTGAATACT
CATACTCTTCCTTTTTCAATATTATTGAAGCATTTATCAGGGTTATTGTCTCATGAGCGGATACATATTT
GAATGTATTTAGAAAAATAAACAAATAGGGGTTCCGCGCACATTTCCCCGAAAAGTGCCACCTGACGTCG
ACGGATCGGGAGATCTCCCGATCCCCTATGGTGCACTCTCAGTACAATCTGCTCTGATGCCGCATAGTTA
AGCCAGTATCTGCTCCCTGCTTGTGTGTTGGAGGTCGCTGAGTAGTGCGCGAGCAAAATTTAAGCTACAA
CAAGGCAAGGCTTGACCGACAATTGCATGAAGAATCTGCTTAGGGTTAGGCGTTTTGCGCTGCTTCGCGA
TGTACGGGCCAGATATACGCGTTGACATTGATTATTGACTAGTTATTAATAGTAATCAATTACGGGGTCA
TTAGTTCATAGCCCATATATGGAGTTCCGCGTTACATAACTTACGGTAAATGGCCCGCCTGGCTGACCGC
CCAACGACCCCCGCCCATTGACGTCAATAATGACGTATGTTCCCATAGTAACGCCAATAGGGACTTTCCA
TTGACGTCAATGGGTGGAGTATTTACGGTAAACTGCCCACTTGGCAGTACATCAAGTGTATCATATGCCA
AGTACGCCCCCTATTGACGTCAATGACGGTAAATGGCCCGCCTGGCATTATGCCCAGTACATGACCTTAT
GGGACTTTCCTACTTGGCAGTACATCTACGTATTAGTCATCGCTATTACCATGGTGATGCGGTTTTGGCA
GTACATCAATGGGCGTGGATAGCGGTTTGACTCACGGGGATTTCCAAGTCTCCACCCCATTGACGTCAAT
GGGAGTTTGTTTTGGCACCAAAATCAACGGGACTTTCCAAAATGTCGTAACAACTCCGCCCCATTGACGC
AAATGGGCGGTAGGCGTGTACGGTGGGAGGTCTATATAAGCAGAGCTCTCTGGCTAACTAGAGAACCCAC
TGCTTACTGGCTTATCGAAATTAATACGACTCACTATAGGGAGACCCAAGCTGGCTAGCGTTTAAACTTA
AGCTTGGTACCGAGCTCGGATCCATGGCCTCAAACGATTATACCCAACAAGCAACCCAAAGCTATGGGGC
CTACCCCACCCAGCCCGGGCAGGGCTATTCCCAGCAGAGCAGTCAGCCCTACGGACAGCAGAGTTACAGT
GGTTATAGCCAGTCCACGGACACTTCAGGCTATGGCCAGAGCAGCTATTCTTCTTATGGCCAGAGCCAGA
ACACAGGCTATGGAACTCAGTCAACTCCCCAGGGATATGGCTCGACTGGCGGCTATGGCAGTAGCCAGAG
CTCCCAATCGTCTTACGGGCAGCAGTCCTCCTATCCTGGCTATGGCCAGCAGCCAGCTCCCAGCAGCACC
TCGGGAAGTTACGGTAGCAGTTCTCAGAGCAGCAGCTATGGGCAGCCCCAGAGTGGGAGCTACAGCCAGC
AGCCTAGCTATGGTGGACAGCAGCAAAGCTATGGACAGCAGCAAAGCTATAATCCCCCTCAGGGCTATGG
ACAGCAGAACCAGTACAACAGCGGTAGCGGCAGCGGTAGCATGGCCACAGACGCAATCGACCATTACTAC
CAGAACAGAGACGGCCCCCCTTCCAGGAGCTTTAGCGACGAATACGACTCATACAATAAGACAGCCCCTC
TGCCACCTCTGAGCGCCTGCCCAGAGCGCGCCCAGACCCCTAACAGCAAGAGAATCCCCATCACACCCAA
TTCCGCCAAGAGCACCTCCGAGTCTCCTCGGAGAATCACATTCTCTCGCGACGCAGGCAGCTCCACCAAG
GGCAGCACCCAGACAAGCCCATCCAACCAGGGCTCCGTGTCTAGCCGGAATGGCTCTAACGGAAATGGCC
TGGGCCTGTCCTCTGCCGGCAACTTCGCCGATTTCTTTAGCTCCGAGGTGTTTTATATCGTGCTGCACAA
TCCCACCACAGCCCACAGATTCCTGAAGTTTTGCCAGAGCAGGGCCTGTTCCGAGAACCTGGAGTTTCTG
CAGAAGATCGACGAGTACAATAGGCTGATCGATGAGGCCACACGCCTGCTGTCTACCATCTACAGCACAT
ACGTGAGCAGCGAGGCCCCTAAGCAGATCAACATCTCTAATAGCCACGCCAGGCGCCTGAGCCACGACAT
CAAGGGAGCAACCCACAACGTGCTGCCCGGCCTGGAGGATATCTTCAATGGCTCCCAGGAGCAGATCGAG
AAGCTGCTGGCCTCTGACCTGTATCCTAGATTTGTGAAGCACCAGGTGACCGCATCCGCCACAATGGCCC
TGGCAAACGACAAGGAGAGGTACCCAGGCCTGGGCGATTGCTTCTGTCTGACAGACCCACGGAGAGCCGA
TAATCCCATCGTGTTCGCAAGCGACGGATTCGTGAGCGTGACCGGCTATTCCCGCTCTGATATCATCCCA
AGGAACTGCCGCTTCCTGCAGGGCAGCTTTACCGACCGGCAGGCCACAAAGAGGCTGCGCACCTCCATCG
AGAATCGCGAGGAGACAGTGGAGCTGCTGCTGAACTATCGGAAGAATGGCGATCCCTTTTGGAACCTGCT
GTACGTGTCCCCTCTGCTGGACGGCAATGGCGATGTGAGATTCTTTCTGGGCGGCCAGATCAACTGTTCT
ACCACAATCCACAGCCGGACCGACGTGCTGAGAATCCTGAGCCTGAACGACGAGGATACAGGCTCCTTCA
TCGAGGGCTCTAATAAGACCCCCAGCGTGCGGTCCAAGGAGTCTAACAATGCCTCCAACTATGGCAAGAC
ATCCTTCTTTAAGTCTTTTAAGAAGTACAAGGCCAATACCGTGGAGATCAGAGACGAGGCCGGCATGGAG
GGCGAGCTGATCGATAGGATCGGCAAGCTGCAGTTCAAGACACAGGTGGAGGAGTTTTACACCGCCTATT
CTAAGTACCTGGTGCTGAGCTATCAGCCACAGTCCCAGAACCTGATCGTGAAGTACTTCAGCCCCGGCAT
CGTGGATATGCTGAACCTGAATATGCCTAATGGCCTGGTGGCCCCAATCGTGGACAAGGATATCTTCAAG
GTGCTGACAGAGCACTCCCCTTCCTCTGTGCCACGGACCTTTAAGAACGTGGTGAGGGAAGGCATCAAAG
CAGGCAGGGCCGTGTCTGTGGAGACAGGCCTGCTGACAGGCATCGAGGAGATCAAGAAGTCTCAGAACAT
CTTCAGCGGCACCACAGCCAATCGGGAGAGAGGCTGGAAGAAGGCCGAGGAGAAGTACGTGTGCCACTTT
ACCCCCTGTAAGGATGAGATGGGCAGGGTCGGCTGGGTGGTGCTGACTGTCGCTCCTAAACTGGAAAGAT
TTGAATTCGGTGGTGGATCAGGTGGAGGATCTATGGTGAGCAAGGGCGAGGAGGATAACATGGCCATCAT
CAAGGAGTTCATGCGCTTCAAGGTGCACATGGAGGGCTCCGTGAACGGCCACGAGTTCGAGATCGAGGGC
GAGGGCGAGGGCCGCCCCTACGAGGGCACCCAGACCGCCAAGCTGAAGGTGACCAAGGGTGGCCCCCTGC
CCTTCGCCTGGGACATCCTGTCCCCTCAGTTCATGTACGGCTCCAAGGCCTACGTGAAGCACCCCGCCGA
CATCCCCGACTACTTGAAGCTGTCCTTCCCCGAGGGCTTCAAGTGGGAGCGCGTGATGAACTTCGAGGAC
GGCGGCGTGGTGACCGTGACCCAGGACTCCTCCCTGCAGGACGGCGAGTTCATCTACAAGGTGAAGCTGC
GCGGCACCAACTTCCCCTCCGACGGCCCCGTAATGCAGAAGAAGACCATGGGCTGGGAGGCCTCCTCCGA
GCGGATGTACCCCGAGGACGGCGCCCTGAAGGGCGAGATCAAGCAGAGGCTGAAGCTGAAGGACGGCGGC
CACTACGACGCTGAGGTCAAGACCACCTACAAGGCCAAGAAGCCCGTGCAGCTGCCCGGCGCCTACAACG
TCAACATCAAGTTGGACATCACCTCCCACAACGAGGACTACACCATCGTGGAACAGTACGAACGCGCCGA
GGGCCGCCACTCCACCGGCGGCATGGACGAGCTGTACAAGTAATGATCTAGAGGGCCCGTTTAAACCCGC
TGATCAGCCTCGACTGTGCCTTCTAGTTGCCAGCCATCTGTTGTTTGCCCCTCCCCCGTGCCTTCCTTGA
CCCTGGAAGGTGCCACTCCCACTGTCCTTTCCTAATAAAATGAGGAAATTGCATCGCATTGTCTGAGTAG
GTGTCATTCTATTCTGGGGGGTGGGGTGGGGCAGGACAGCAAGGGGGAGGATTGGGAAGACAATAGCAGG
CATGCTGGGGATGCGGTGGGCTCTATGGCTTCTGAGGCGGAAAGAACCAGCTGGGGCTCTAGGGGGTATC
CCC
[124 nt withheld, positions 7704-7827]
C
[91 nt withheld, positions 7829-7919]
A
[49 nt withheld, positions 7921-7969]
CCTTTGACGTTGGAGTCCACGTTCTTT
[37 nt withheld, positions 7997-8033]
ACCCTATCTCGGTCTATTCTTTTGATTTATAAGGGATTTTGCCGATTTCGGCCTATTGGTTAAAAAATGA
GCTGATTTAACAAAAATTTAACGCGAATTAATTCTGTGGAATGTGTGTCAGTTAGGGTGTGGAAAGTCCC
CAGGCTCCCCAGCAGGCAGAAGTATGCAAAGCATGCATCTCAATTAGTCAGCAACCAGGTGTGGAAAGTC
CCCAGGCTCCCCAGCAGGCAGAAGTATGCAAAGCATGCATCTCAATTAGTCAGCAACCATAGTCCCGCCC
CTAACTCCGCCCATCCCGCCCCTAACTCCGCCCAGTTCCGCCCATTCTCCGCCCCATGGCTGACTAATTT
TTTTTATTTATGCAGAGGCCGAGGC
Features (pLannotate 1.2.2; 22 found; start..end, strand, type, name):
    134..925     +  CDS            neo: KKA2_KLEPN - Also known as kan, nptII. Experimental evidence at protein level: Swiss-Prot protein existence level 1. Resistance to kanamycin, neomycin, paromomycin, ribostamycin, butirosin and gentamicin B. From Klebsiella pneumoniae.
    949..1107    +  CDS            ble (fragment): BLE_KLEPN - Experimental evidence at protein level: Swiss-Prot protein existence level 1. Binding protein with a strong affinity to the bleomycin family of antibiotics. Binds to CL990; an antimitotic-antibiotic compound. From Klebsiella pneumoniae.
   1102..1223    +  polyA_signal   SV40 poly(A) signal: SV40 polyadenylation signal
   1296..1312    -  protein_bind   lac operator: The lac repressor binds to the lac operator to inhibit transcription in E. coli. This inhibition can be relieved by adding lactose or isopropyl-β-D-thiogalactopyranoside (IPTG). lac repressor encoded by lacI
   1320..1350    -  promoter       lac promoter: promoter for the E. coli lac operon
   1365..1386    -  protein_bind   CAP binding site: CAP binding activates transcription in the presence of cAMP. E. coli catabolite activator protein
   1399..1491    -  CDS            lacI (fragment): lac repressor; lacI; The lac repressor binds to the lac operator to inhibit transcription in E. coli. This inhibition can be relieved by adding lactose or isopropyl-β-D-thiogalactopyranoside (IPTG).
   1674..2262    -  rep_origin     ori: high-copy-number ColE1/pMB1/pBR322/pUC origin of replication
   2433..3293    -  CDS            AmpR: β-lactamase; bla; confers resistance to ampicillin, carbenicillin, and related antibiotics
   3294..3398    -  promoter       AmpR promoter: bla
   3457..3509    -  misc_feature   bom (fragment): basis of mobility region from pBR322
   3664..4043    +  enhancer       CMV enhancer: human cytomegalovirus immediate early enhancer
   4044..4247    +  promoter       CMV promoter: human cytomegalovirus (CMV) immediate early promoter
   4243..4276    +  LTR            5' LTR (truncated) (fragment): truncated 5' long terminal repeat (LTR) from HIV-1
   4292..4310    +  promoter       T7 promoter: promoter for bacteriophage T7 RNA polymerase
   4364..4825    +  CDS            FUS (fragment): FUS_HUMAN - Also known as TLS. Experimental evidence at protein level: Swiss-Prot protein existence level 1. DNA/RNA-binding protein that plays a role in various cellular processes such as transcription regulation, RNA splicing, RNA transport, DNA repair and damage response (PubMed:27731383). Binds to nascent pre-mRNAs and acts as a molecular mediator between RNA polymerase II and U1 small nuclear ribonucleoprotein thereby coupling transcription and splicing (PubMed:26124092). Binds also its own pre- mRNA and autoregulates its expression; this autoregulation mechanism is mediated by non-sense-
   5627..5974    +  CDS            PHOT (fragment): PHOT_CHLRE - Experimental evidence at protein level: Swiss-Prot protein existence level 1. Protein kinase that acts as a blue light photoreceptor (PubMed:15695460, PubMed:24285544). Required for non-photochemical quenching (NPQ), a mechanism that converts and dissipates the harmful excess absorbed light energy into heat and protect the photosynthetic apparatus from photo-oxidative damage (PubMed:27626383). Controls the energy-dependent chlorophyll fluorescence quenching (qE) activity of chlorophyll excited states by inducing the expression of the qE effector protein LHCSR3 in high light intens
   6683..7390    +  CDS            mCherry: mCherry is a basic (constitutively fluorescent) red fluorescent protein published in 2004, derived from Discosoma sp.. It is reported to be a very rapidly-maturing monomer with low acid sensitivity.
   7434..7658    +  polyA_signal   bGH poly(A) signal: bovine growth hormone polyadenylation signal
   7662..7683    +  promoter       SV40 promoter (fragment): SV40 enhancer and early promoter
   7704..8132    +  rep_origin     f1 ori (sequence partly withheld): f1 bacteriophage origin of replication; arrow indicates direction of (+) strand synthesis
   8146..67      +  promoter       SV40 promoter (across the origin): SV40 enhancer and early promoter
