[The description below was written by a language model from this plasmid's Addgene catalogue record and pLannotate feature annotations shown in this document.]
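Description:
Fus-BcLOV-mCh is an 8.4 kb mammalian expression plasmid that produces a light-responsive fusion protein for optogenetic membrane recruitment. The catalogue does not name a backbone, but the annotated features resemble a standard CMV-driven expression vector. It has a high-copy ColE1/pUC-type origin and an ampicillin resistance gene (β-lactamase with its own promoter) for propagation and selection in E. coli, plus an f1 origin. An SV40 early promoter drives a neomycin/kanamycin phosphotransferase gene followed by an SV40 polyadenylation signal, a cassette of the type used for G418 selection of transfected mammalian cells. Short ble, lacI, bom and HIV-1 LTR fragments are also annotated and appear to be backbone remnants or partial matches rather than functional units.

The expression cassette uses the human CMV immediate-early enhancer and promoter, with a T7 promoter just upstream of the coding region and a bovine growth hormone polyadenylation signal downstream. The open reading frame begins with a fragment of human FUS, continues into BcLOV4, the photoreceptor from Botrytis cinerea, and ends with mCherry. The annotation tool recognises only part of the BcLOV4 region, labelling it by homology to the LOV domain of a Chlamydomonas phototropin, so most of that segment is unannotated in the table.

BcLOV4 translocates to the plasma membrane and clusters under blue light, as the title of the associated publication indicates. The record does not state what the FUS segment is for, although FUS fragments are commonly used to promote protein self-association. The mCherry tag allows the localisation of the fusion to be followed by live-cell red fluorescence imaging.
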