Addgene plasmid #208277: Fus-BcLOV-mCh
Purpose: Expresses Fus-BcLOV fusion for optogenetic membrane recruitment. Includes an mCherry tag.
Depositing lab: Lukasz Bugaj. Publication: Optogenetic clustering and membrane translocation of the BcLOV4 photoreceptor. Pal AA, Benman W, Mumford TR, Huang Z, Chow BY, Bugaj LJ. Proc Natl Acad Sci U S A. 2023 Aug 8;120(32):e2221615120. doi: 10.1073/pnas.2221615120. Epub 2023 Aug 1. PubMed 37527339.
Backbone
  Vector backbone: NA
  Vector type: Mammalian Expression
Growth in bacteria
  Bacterial resistance: Ampicillin, 100 μg/mL
  Growth temperature: 37°C
  Growth strain: DH5alpha
  Copy number: Unknown
Gene/Insert
  Gene/Insert name: Fus-BcLOV-mCh
  Species: Botrytis cinerea
  Promoter: pCMV
  Cloning method: Gibson Cloning
  Sequencing primers: 5′ GGCACCAAAATCAACGGGACTTTCC; 3′ CCCAGCATGCCTGCTATTGTCTTC
Terms and licenses: Academic/Nonprofit Terms; Industry Terms: Not Available to Industry
How to cite: Fus-BcLOV-mCh was a gift from Lukasz Bugaj (Addgene plasmid # 208277 ; http://n2t.net/addgene:208277 ; RRID:Addgene_208277)
